>Addgene plasmid #188074 | pCAG-ATG13 (1-197) | addgene full sequence | sequence record 369646 | Addgene NGS Result
GTCGACATTGATTATTGACTAGTTATTAATAGTAATCAATTACGGGGTCATTAGTTCATAGCCCATATAT
GGAGTTCCGCGTTACATAACTTACGGTAAATGGCCCGCCTGGCTGACCGCCCAACGACCCCCGCCCATTG
ACGTCAATAATGACGTATGTTCCCATAGTAACGCCAATAGGGACTTTCCATTGACGTCAATGGGTGGAGT
ATTTACGGTAAACTGCCCACTTGGCAGTACATCAAGTGTATCATATGCCAAGTACGCCCCCTATTGACGT
CAATGACGGTAAATGGCCCGCCTGGCATTATGCCCAGTACATGACCTTATGGGACTTTCCTACTTGGCAG
TACATCTACGTATTAGTCATCGCTATTACCATGGTCGAGGTGAGCCCCACGTTCTGCTTCACTCTCCCCA
TCTCCCCCCCCTCCCCACCCCCAATTTTGTATTTATTTATTTTTTAATTATTTTGTGCAGCGATGGGGGC
GGGGGGGGGGGGGGGGCGCGCCRGGSGGGGSGGGGSGGGGSGRGGGGGGGGGSGGGGSGRGGCGGAGAGG
TGCGGCGGCAGCCAATCAGAGCGGCGCGCTCCGAAAGTTTCCTTTTATGGCGAGGCGGCGGCGGCGGCGG
CCCTATAAAAAGCGAAGCGCGCGGCGGGCGGGAGTCGCTGCGCGCTGCCTTCGCCCCGTGCCCCGCTCCG
CCGCCGCCTCGCGCCGCCCGCCCCGGCTCTGACTGACCGCGTTACTCCCACAGGTGAGCGGGCGGGACGG
CCCTTCTCCTCCGGGCTGTAATTAGCGCTTGGTTTAATGACGGCTTGTTTCTTTTCTGTGGCTGCGTGAA
AGCCTTGAGGGGCTCCGGGAGGGCCCTTTGTGCGGGGGGAGCGGCTCGGGGGGTGCGTGCGTGTGTGTGT
GCGTGGGGAGCGCCGCGTGCGGCTCCGCGCTGCCCGGCGGCTGTGAGCGCTGCGGGCGCGGCGCGGGGCT
TTGTGCGCTCCGCAGTGTGCGCGAGGGGAGCGCGGCCGGGGGCGGTGCCCCGCGGTGCGGGGGGGGCTGC
GAGGGGAACAAAGGCTGCGTGCGGGGTGTGTGCGTGGGGGGGTGAGCAGGGGGTGTGGGCGCGTCGGTCG
GGCTGCAACCCCCCCTGCACCCCCCTCCCCGAGTTGCTGAGCACGGCCCGGCTTCGGGTGCGGGGCTCCG
TACGGGGCGTGGCGCGGGGCTCGCCGTGCCGGGCGGGGGGTGGCGGCAGGTGGGGGTGCCGGGCGGGGCG
GGGCCGCCTCGGGCCGGGGAGGGCTCGGGGGAGGGGCGCGGCGGCCCCCGGAGCGCCGGCGGCTGTCGAG
GCGCGGCGAGCCGCAGCCATTGCCTTTTATGGTAATCGTGCGAGAGGGCGCAGGGACTTCCTTTGTCCCA
AATCTGTGCGGAGCCGAAATCTGGGAGGCGCCGCCGCACCCCCTCTAGCGGGCGCGGGGCGAAGCGGTGC
GGCGCCGGCAGGAAGGAAATGGGCGGGGAGGGCCTTCGTGCGTCGCCGCGCCGCCGTCCCCTTCTCCCTC
TCCAGCCTCGGGGCTGTCCGCGGGGGGACGGCTGCCTTCGGGGGGGACGGGGCAGGGCGGGGTTCGGCTT
CTGGCGTGTGACCGGCGGCTCTAGAGCCTCTGCTAACCATGTTCATGCCTTCTTCTTTTTCCTACAGCTC
CTGGGCAACGTGCTGGTTATTGTGCTGTCTCATCATTTTGGCAAAGAATTCCTCGATCGACGGTATCGAT
GCCACCATGGAGACCGACCTCAACAGCCAGGACCGTAAAGACCTCGACAAGTTCATTAAGTTTTTCGCCC
TCAAGACCGTGCAGGTGATCGTGCAGGCCCGGCTGGGAGAGAAAATCTGCACACGCAGCTCCTCTTCACC
CACCGGTTCTGACTGGTTCAACCTGGCTATTAAGGATATCCCTGAAGTGACTCACGAAGCAAAGAAAGCA
CTCGCTGGACAGCTGCCAGCAGTGGGTCGTTCAATGTGTGTCGAGATCTCCCTGAAGACATCTGAAGGAG
ACTCAATGGAGCTCGAAATTTGGTGCCTGGAGATGAACGAAAAGTGTGATAAAGAGATCAAAGTGAGCTA
CACCGTCTATAATCGTCTGTCCCTGCTCCTGAAATCTCTCCTGGCCATCACTCGGGTGACACCTGCTTAC
CGCCTCAGTAGGAAGCAGGGTCATGAATATGTGATTCTGTACAGGATCTATTTCGGCGAGGTCCAGCTCT
CCGGACTGGGTGAAGGCTTTCAGACTGTGCGTGTCGGAACCGTGGGAACTCCAGTCGGCACAATTACCCT
CTCTTGCGCATACCGTATCAATCTGGCCTTCATGTCATGACTCGAGGAATTCACTCCTCAGGTGCAGGCT
GCCTATCAGAAGGTGGTGGCTGGTGTGGCCAATGCCCTGGCTCACAAATACCACTGAGATCTTTTTCCCT
CTGCCAAAAATTATGGGGACATCATGAAGCCCCTTGAGCATCTGACTTCTGGCTAATAAAGGAAATTTAT
TTTCATTGCAATAGTGTGTTGGAATTTTTTGTGTCTCTCACTCGGAAGGACATATGGGAGGGCAAATCAT
TTAAAACATCAGAATGAGTATTTGGTTTAGAGTTTGGCAACATATGCCCATATGCTGGCTGCCATGAACA
AAGGTTGGCTATAAAGAGGTCATCAGTATATGAAACAGCCCCCTGCTGTCCATTCCTTATTCCATAGAAA
AGCCTTGACTTGAGGTTAGATTTTTTTTATATTTTGTTTTGTGTTATTTTTTTCTTTAACATCCCTAAAA
TTTTCCTTACATGTTTTACTAGCCAGATTTTTCCTCCTCTCCTGACTACTCCCAGTCATAGCTGTCCCTC
TTCTCTTATGGAGATCCCTCGACCTGCAGCCCAAGCTTGGCGTAATCATGGTCATAGCTGTTTCCTGTGT
GAAATTGTTATCCGCTCACAATTCCACACAACATACGAGCCGGAAGCATAAAGTGTAAAGCCTGGGGTGC
CTAATGAGTGAGCTAACTCACATTAATTGCGTTGCGCTCACTGCCCGCTTTCCAGTCGGGAAACCTGTCG
TGCCAGCGGATCCGCATCTCAATTAGTCAGCAACCATAGTCCCGCCCCTAACTCCGCCCATCCCGCCCCT
AACTCCGCCCAGTTCCGCCCATTCTCCGCCCCATGGCTGACTAATTTTTTTTATTTATGCAGAGGCCGAG
GCCGCCTCGGCCTCTGAGCTATTCCAGAAGTAGTGAGGAGGCTTTTTTGGAGGCCTAGGCTTTTGCAAAA
AGCTAACTTGTTTATTGCAGCTTATAATGGTTACAAATAAAGCAATAGCATCACAAATTTCACAAATAAA
GCATTTTTTTCACTGCATTCTAGTTGTGGTTTGTCCAAACTCATCAATGTATCTTATCATGTCTGGATCC
GCTGCATTAATGAATCGGCCAACGCGCGGGGAGAGGCGGTTTGCGTATTGGGCGCTCTTCCGCTTCCTCG
CTCACTGACTCGCTGCGCTCGGTCGTTCGGCTGCGGCGAGCGGTATCAGCTCACTCAAAGGCGGTAATAC
GGTTATCCACAGAATCAGGGGATAACGCAGGAAAGAACATGTGAGCAAAAGGCCAGCAAAAGGCCAGGAA
CCGTAAAAAGGCCGCGTTGCTGGCGTTTTTCCATAGGCTCCGCCCCCCTGACGAGCATCACAAAAATCGA
CGCTCAAGTCAGAGGTGGCGAAACCCGACAGGACTATAAAGATACCAGGCGTTTCCCCCTGGAAGCTCCC
TCGTGCGCTCTCCTGTTCCGACCCTGCCGCTTACCGGATACCTGTCCGCCTTTCTCCCTTCGGGAAGCGT
GGCGCTTTCTCATAGCTCACGCTGTAGGTATCTCAGTTCGGTGTAGGTCGTTCGCTCCAAGCTGGGCTGT
GTGCACGAACCCCCCGTTCAGCCCGACCGCTGCGCCTTATCCGGTAACTATCGTCTTGAGTCCAACCCGG
TAAGACACGACTTATCGCCACTGGCAGCAGCCACTGGTAACAGGATTAGCAGAGCGAGGTATGTAGGCGG
TGCTACAGAGTTCTTGAAGTGGTGGCCTAACTACGGCTACACTAGAAGAACAGTATTTGGTATCTGCGCT
CTGCTGAAGCCAGTTACCTTCGGAAAAAGAGTTGGTAGCTCTTGATCCGGCAAACAAACCACCGCTGGTA
GCGGTGGTTTTTTTGTTTGCAAGCAGCAGATTACGCGCAGAAAAAAAGGATCTCAAGAAGATCCTTTGAT
CTTTTCTACGGGGTCTGACGCTCAGTGGAACGAAAACTCACGTTAAGGGATTTTGGTCATGAGATTATCA
AAAAGGATCTTCACCTAGATCCTTTTAAATTAAAAATGAAGTTTTAAATCAATCTAAAGTATATATGAGT
AAACTTGGTCTGACAGTTACCAATGCTTAATCAGTGAGGCACCTATCTCAGCGATCTGTCTATTTCGTTC
ATCCATAGTTGCCTGACTCCCCGTCGTGTAGATAACTACGATACGGGAGGGCTTACCATCTGGCCCCAGT
GCTGCAATGATACCGCGAGACCCACGCTCACCGGCTCCAGATTTATCAGCAATAAACCAGCCAGCCGGAA
GGGCCGAGCGCAGAAGTGGTCCTGCAACTTTATCCGCCTCCATCCAGTCTATTAATTGTTGCCGGGAAGC
TAGAGTAAGTAGTTCGCCAGTTAATAGTTTGCGCAACGTTGTTGCCATTGCTACAGGCATCGTGGTGTCA
CGCTCGTCGTTTGGTATGGCTTCATTCAGCTCCGGTTCCCAACGATCAAGGCGAGTTACATGATCCCCCA
TGTTGTGCAAAAAAGCGGTTAGCTCCTTCGGTCCTCCGATCGTTGTCAGAAGTAAGTTGGCCGCAGTGTT
ATCACTCATGGTTATGGCAGCACTGCATAATTCTCTTACTGTCATGCCATCCGTAAGATGCTTTTCTGTG
ACTGGTGAGTACTCAACCAAGTCATTCTGAGAATAGTGTATGCGGCGACCGAGTTGCTCTTGCCCGGCGT
CAATACGGGATAATACCGCGCCACATAGCAGAACTTTAAAAGTGCTCATCATTGGAAAACGTTCTTCGGG
GCGAAAACTCTCAAGGATCTTACCGCTGTTGAGATCCAGTTCGATGTAACCCACTCGTGCACCCAACTGA
TCTTCAGCATCTTTTACTTTCACCAGCGTTTCTGGGTGAGCAAAAACAGGAAGGCAAAATGCCGCAAAAA
AGGGAATAAGGGCGACACGGAAATGTTGAATACTCATACTCTTCCTTTTTCAATATTATTGAAGCATTTA
TCAGGGTTATTGTCTCATGAGCGGATACATATTTGAATGTATTTAGAAAAATAAACAAATAGGGGTTCCG
CGCACATTTCCCCGAAAAGTGCCACCTGG
Features (pLannotate 1.2.2; 18 found; start..end, strand, type, name):
      4..383     +  enhancer       CMV enhancer: human cytomegalovirus immediate early enhancer
    385..660     +  promoter       chicken β-actin promoter: No description available
    661..1677    +  intron         chimeric intron: chimera between introns from chicken β-actin and rabbit β-globin
   1675..1731    +  CDS            HBB (fragment): HBB_LEPEU - Experimental evidence at protein level: Swiss-Prot protein existence level 1. Involved in oxygen transport from the lung to the various peripheral tissues. From Lepus europaeus (European hare).
   1757..2347    +  CDS            ATG13 (fragment): ATG13_HUMAN - Also known as KIAA0652. Experimental evidence at protein level: Swiss-Prot protein existence level 1. Autophagy factor required for autophagosome formation and mitophagy. Target of the TOR kinase signaling pathway that regulates autophagy through the control of the phosphorylation status of ATG13 and ULK1, and the regulation of the ATG13-ULK1-RB1CC1 complex. Through its regulation of ULK1 activity, plays a role in the regulation of the kinase activity of mTORC1 and cell proliferation. From Homo sapiens (Human).
   2357..2434    +  CDS            HBB (fragment): HBB_PONPY - Experimental evidence at transcript level: Swiss-Prot protein existence level 2. Involved in oxygen transport from the lung to the various peripheral tissues. From Pongo pygmaeus (Bornean orangutan).
   2505..2560    +  polyA_signal   β-globin poly(A) signal: rabbit β-globin polyadenylation signal (Gil and Proudfoot, 1987)
   2945..2961    -  protein_bind   lac operator: The lac repressor binds to the lac operator to inhibit transcription in E. coli. This inhibition can be relieved by adding lactose or isopropyl-β-D-thiogalactopyranoside (IPTG). lac repressor encoded by lacI
   2969..2999    -  promoter       lac promoter: promoter for the E. coli lac operon
   3014..3035    -  protein_bind   CAP binding site: CAP binding activates transcription in the presence of cAMP. E. coli catabolite activator protein
   3048..3087    -  CDS            lacI (fragment): lac repressor; lacI; The lac repressor binds to the lac operator to inhibit transcription in E. coli. This inhibition can be relieved by adding lactose or isopropyl-β-D-thiogalactopyranoside (IPTG).
   3094..3116    +  promoter       SV40 promoter (fragment): SV40 enhancer and early promoter
   3140..3275    +  rep_origin     SV40 ori: SV40 origin of replication
   3295..3429    +  polyA_signal   SV40 poly(A) signal: SV40 polyadenylation signal
   3431..3485    -  CDS            lacI (fragment): lac repressor; lacI; The lac repressor binds to the lac operator to inhibit transcription in E. coli. This inhibition can be relieved by adding lactose or isopropyl-β-D-thiogalactopyranoside (IPTG).
   3668..4256    -  rep_origin     ori: high-copy-number ColE1/pMB1/pBR322/pUC origin of replication
   4427..5287    -  CDS            AmpR: β-lactamase; bla; confers resistance to ampicillin, carbenicillin, and related antibiotics
   5288..5392    -  promoter       AmpR promoter: bla
