[The description below was written by a language model from this plasmid's Addgene catalogue record and pLannotate feature annotations shown in this document.]
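Description:
pCAG-ATG13 (1-197) is a 5.4 kb mammalian expression plasmid built on the pCAG backbone, carrying a codon-optimized fragment of human ATG13 spanning residues 1-197, the HORMA domain region. The insert is untagged and ends in a stop codon, and was cloned between ClaI and XhoI sites. It is propagated in E. coli from a high-copy ColE1/pUC-type origin with ampicillin selection through the β-lactamase gene and its native promoter. No mammalian selection marker is annotated, which fits transient transfection use.

The catalogue lists the promoter as CMV, but the feature table shows the full composite CAG arrangement: the human cytomegalovirus immediate-early enhancer, followed by the chicken β-actin promoter and a chimeric chicken β-actin/rabbit β-globin intron, which together give strong constitutive expression in a wide range of mammalian cells. The ATG13 coding fragment sits just downstream, and transcripts are terminated by the rabbit β-globin polyadenylation signal. The short "HBB" fragments annotated on either side of the insert are most likely residual β-globin exon sequence belonging to the pCAG cassette rather than intended coding fusions. The backbone also carries an SV40 origin of replication, which can allow episomal amplification in cells expressing large T antigen, along with an SV40 poly(A) signal and remnants of lac promoter/operator and lacI sequence left over from the vector's cloning history.

The stated purpose is production of the ATG101/ATG13 HORMA complex in mammalian cells, which implies co-expression with a partner ATG101 construct that is not part of this plasmid. The associated work concerns the structural basis for ATG9A recruitment to the ULK1 complex during mitophagy initiation.
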