Addgene plasmid #188074: pCAG-ATG13 (1-197)
Purpose: To make ATG101/ATG13 HORMA complex for expression in mammalian cells
Depositing lab: James Hurley. Depositing organization: University of California, Berkeley. Publication: Structural basis for ATG9A recruitment to the ULK1 complex in mitophagy initiation. Ren X, Nguyen TN, Lam WK, Buffalo CZ, Lazarou M, Yokom AL, Hurley JH. Sci Adv. 2023 Feb 15;9(7):eadg2997. doi: 10.1126/sciadv.adg2997. Epub 2023 Feb 15. PubMed 36791199.
Backbone
  Vector backbone: pCAG
  Vector type: Mammalian Expression
Growth in bacteria
  Bacterial resistance: Ampicillin, 100 μg/mL
  Growth temperature: 37°C
  Growth strain: DH5alpha
  Copy number: High Copy
Gene/Insert
  Gene/Insert name: ATG13 (alt name: codon-optimized ATG13 (1-197) (no tag)-stop)
  Species: H. sapiens (human)
  Mutation: codon-optimized ATG13 (1-197)
  Entrez Gene: ATG13 (a.k.a. KIAA0652, PARATARG8)
  Promoter: CMV
  Cloning method: Restriction Enzyme; 5′ cloning site ClaI (unknown if destroyed); 3′ cloning site XhoI (unknown if destroyed)
  Sequencing primers: 5′ CTT CTT CTT TTT CCT ACA GCT CCT GGG C; 3′ gagccagggcattggccacac
Terms and licenses: Academic/Nonprofit Terms; Industry Terms: Not Available to Industry
How to cite: pCAG-ATG13 (1-197) was a gift from James Hurley (Addgene plasmid # 188074 ; http://n2t.net/addgene:188074 ; RRID:Addgene_188074)
