>Addgene plasmid #188074 | pCAG-ATG13 (1-197) | depositor partial sequence | sequence record 364936 | ATG13 (1-197) (ClaI/xhoI)
ATGGAGACCGACCTCAACAGCCAGGACCGTAAAGACCTCGACAAGTTCATTAAGTTTTTCGCCCTCAAGA
CCGTGCAGGTGATCGTGCAGGCCCGGCTGGGAGAGAAAATCTGCACACGCAGCTCCTCTTCACCCACCGG
TTCTGACTGGTTCAACCTGGCTATTAAGGATATCCCTGAAGTGACTCACGAAGCAAAGAAAGCACTCGCT
GGACAGCTGCCAGCAGTGGGTCGTTCAATGTGTGTCGAGATCTCCCTGAAGACATCTGAAGGAGACTCAA
TGGAGCTCGAAATTTGGTGCCTGGAGATGAACGAAAAGTGTGATAAAGAGATCAAAGTGAGCTACACCGT
CTATAATCGTCTGTCCCTGCTCCTGAAATCTCTCCTGGCCATCACTCGGGTGACACCTGCTTACCGCCTC
AGTAGGAAGCAGGGTCATGAATATGTGATTCTGTACAGGATCTATTTCGGCGAGGTCCAGCTCTCCGGAC
TGGGTGAAGGCTTTCAGACTGTGCGTGTCGGTACCGTGGGAACTCCAGTCGGCACAATTACCCTCTCTTG
CGCATACCGTATCAATCTGGCCTTCATGTCATGA
